[The description below was written by a language model from this plasmid's Addgene catalogue record and pLannotate feature annotations shown in this document.]
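Description:
pc3XB-ZF118 is a module-archive plasmid from the Zinc Finger Consortium Modular Assembly Kit v1.0. It carries a single engineered zinc finger coding unit in pc3XB, a modified version of the Invitrogen pcDNA3 mammalian expression vector. It is maintained in E. coli through a high-copy ColE1/pUC-type origin and an ampicillin resistance gene (β-lactamase with its own promoter). An f1 origin is also present. For mammalian cells, the backbone provides a neomycin phosphotransferase gene driven by the SV40 early promoter and followed by an SV40 polyadenylation signal, allowing G418 selection.

The insert, ZF118, is only about 90 bp and encodes one C2H2-type zinc finger. It comes from the ToolGen module set, where it is named QSHR5, and is reported to recognise the DNA triplet GGA. It lies between XbaI and BamHI sites, both of which are retained. It sits downstream of the CMV immediate-early enhancer/promoter and a T7 promoter, which also serves as the sequencing primer site, and upstream of the bovine growth hormone polyadenylation signal. The automated annotation labels this region as a fragment of human ZSCAN23, which probably reflects similarity between zinc finger motifs rather than a separate gene. Short hits such as the truncated HIV-1 LTR fragment, the ble fragment and the lac-derived elements look like backbone remnants or annotation matches rather than functional payload.

Going by the kit and its associated publication, the plasmid serves as a standardised source of one finger module. Such modules are joined with others to build multi-finger arrays for constructing zinc finger nucleases with chosen target specificities.
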