Addgene plasmid #13168: pc3XB-ZF118
Depositing lab: Keith Joung. Depositing organization: Massachusetts General Hospital. Publication: Standardized reagents and protocols for engineering zinc finger nucleases by modular assembly. Wright DA, Thibodeau-Beganny S, Sander JD, Winfrey RJ, Hirsh AS, Eichtinger M, Fu F, Porteus MH, Dobbs D, Voytas DF, Joung JK. Nat Protoc. 2006;1(3):1637-52. doi: 10.1038/nprot.2006.259 PubMed 17406455.
Backbone
  Vector backbone: pc3XB
  Backbone manufacturer: Modified Invitrogen pcDNA3
  Backbone size w/o insert (bp): 5400
  Vector type: Mammalian Expression
  Selectable markers: Neomycin (select with G418)
Growth in bacteria
  Bacterial resistance: Ampicillin, 100 μg/mL
  Growth temperature: 37°C
  Growth strain: XL1 Blue
  Copy number: High Copy
Gene/Insert
  Gene/Insert name: ZF118
  Insert size (bp): 90
  Cloning method: Restriction Enzyme; 5′ cloning site XbaI (not destroyed); 3′ cloning site BamHI (not destroyed)
  Sequencing primers: 5′ T7
Terms and licenses: Academic/Nonprofit Terms; Industry Terms: Not Available to Industry
Depositor comments: Part of the Zinc Finger Consortium Modular Assembly Kit v1.0. Finger protein sequence: PGEKPYVCRECGRGFRQHSHLVRHKRTH. Target DNA sequence: GGA. This zinc finger is derived from the ToolGen module set. ToolGen ZF ID: 20. ToolGen ZF Name: QSHR5.
How to cite: pc3XB-ZF118 was a gift from Keith Joung (Addgene plasmid # 13168 ; http://n2t.net/addgene:13168 ; RRID:Addgene_13168)
