Features (pLannotate 1.2.2; 20 found; start..end, strand, type, name):
     28..80      -  misc_feature   bom (fragment): basis of mobility region from pBR322
    235..614     +  enhancer       CMV enhancer: human cytomegalovirus immediate early enhancer
    615..818     +  promoter       CMV promoter: human cytomegalovirus (CMV) immediate early promoter
    814..847     +  LTR            5' LTR (truncated) (fragment): truncated 5' long terminal repeat (LTR) from HIV-1
    863..881     +  promoter       T7 promoter: promoter for bacteriophage T7 RNA polymerase
    927..1010    +  CDS            ZSCAN23 (fragment): ZSC23_HUMAN - Also known as ZNF390, ZNF453. Experimental evidence at protein level: Swiss-Prot protein existence level 1. May be involved in transcriptional regulation. From Homo sapiens (Human).
   1062..1286    +  polyA_signal   bGH poly(A) signal: bovine growth hormone polyadenylation signal
   1290..1311    +  promoter       SV40 promoter (fragment): SV40 enhancer and early promoter
   1332..1760    +  rep_origin     f1 ori (sequence partly withheld): f1 bacteriophage origin of replication; arrow indicates direction of (+) strand synthesis
   1774..2103    +  promoter       SV40 promoter: SV40 enhancer and early promoter
   2174..2965    +  CDS            neo: KKA2_KLEPN - Also known as kan, nptII. Experimental evidence at protein level: Swiss-Prot protein existence level 1. Resistance to kanamycin, neomycin, paromomycin, ribostamycin, butirosin and gentamicin B. From Klebsiella pneumoniae.
   2989..3147    +  CDS            ble (fragment): BLE_KLEPN - Experimental evidence at protein level: Swiss-Prot protein existence level 1. Binding protein with a strong affinity to the bleomycin family of antibiotics. Binds to CL990; an antimitotic-antibiotic compound. From Klebsiella pneumoniae.
   3142..3263    +  polyA_signal   SV40 poly(A) signal: SV40 polyadenylation signal
   3336..3352    -  protein_bind   lac operator: The lac repressor binds to the lac operator to inhibit transcription in E. coli. This inhibition can be relieved by adding lactose or isopropyl-β-D-thiogalactopyranoside (IPTG). lac repressor encoded by lacI
   3360..3390    -  promoter       lac promoter: promoter for the E. coli lac operon
   3405..3426    -  protein_bind   CAP binding site: CAP binding activates transcription in the presence of cAMP. E. coli catabolite activator protein
   3439..3531    -  CDS            lacI (fragment): lac repressor; lacI; The lac repressor binds to the lac operator to inhibit transcription in E. coli. This inhibition can be relieved by adding lactose or isopropyl-β-D-thiogalactopyranoside (IPTG).
   3714..4299    -  rep_origin     ori: high-copy-number ColE1/pMB1/pBR322/pUC origin of replication
   4470..5330    -  CDS            AmpR: β-lactamase; bla; confers resistance to ampicillin, carbenicillin, and related antibiotics
   5331..5435    -  promoter       AmpR promoter: bla
>Addgene plasmid #13168 | pc3XB-ZF118 | depositor full sequence | sequence record 7517 | Author sequence
GACGGATCGGGAGATCTCCCGATCCCCTATGGTGCACTCTCAGTACAATCTGCTCTGATGCCGCATAGTT
AAGCCAGTATCTGCTCCCTGCTTGTGTGTTGGAGGTCGCTGAGTAGTGCGCGAGCAAAATTTAAGCTACA
ACAAGGCAAGGCTTGACCGACAATTGCATGAAGAATCTGCTTAGGGTTAGGCGTTTTGCGCTGCTTCGCG
ATGTACGGGCCAGATATACGCGTTGACATTGATTATTGACTAGTTATTAATAGTAATCAATTACGGGGTC
ATTAGTTCATAGCCCATATATGGAGTTCCGCGTTACATAACTTACGGTAAATGGCCCGCCTGGCTGACCG
CCCAACGACCCCCGCCCATTGACGTCAATAATGACGTATGTTCCCATAGTAACGCCAATAGGGACTTTCC
ATTGACGTCAATGGGTGGAGTATTTACGGTAAACTGCCCACTTGGCAGTACATCAAGTGTATCATATGCC
AAGTACGCCCCCTATTGACGTCAATGACGGTAAATGGCCCGCCTGGCATTATGCCCAGTACATGACCTTA
TGGGACTTTCCTACTTGGCAGTACATCTACGTATTAGTCATCGCTATTACCATGGTGATGCGGTTTTGGC
AGTACATCAATGGGCGTGGATAGCGGTTTGACTCACGGGGATTTCCAAGTCTCCACCCCATTGACGTCAA
TGGGAGTTTGTTTTGGCACCAAAATCAACGGGACTTTCCAAAATGTCGTAACAACTCCGCCCCATTGACG
CAAATGGGCGGTAGGCGTGTACGGTGGGAGGTCTATATAAGCAGAGCTCTCTGGCTAACTAGAGAACCCA
CTGCTTACTGGCTTATCGAAATTAATACGACTCACTATAGGGAGACCCAAGCTGGCTAGCGTTTAAACGG
GCCCTCTAGACCCGGGGAGAAGCCTTACGTCTGCAGGGAGTGTGGGCGAGGGTTCCGACAGCACAGTCAC
CTCGTCCGGCACAAGCGCACGCACACCGGTGGATCCTCTGCACAGTAGTAAGCTTAAGTTTAAACCGCTG
ATCAGCCTCGACTGTGCCTTCTAGTTGCCAGCCATCTGTTGTTTGCCCCTCCCCCGTGCCTTCCTTGACC
CTGGAAGGTGCCACTCCCACTGTCCTTTCCTAATAAAATGAGGAAATTGCATCGCATTGTCTGAGTAGGT
GTCATTCTATTCTGGGGGGTGGGGTGGGGCAGGACAGCAAGGGGGAGGATTGGGAAGACAATAGCAGGCA
TGCTGGGGATGCGGTGGGCTCTATGGCTTCTGAGGCGGAAAGAACCAGCTGGGGCTCTAGGGGGTATCCC
C
[124 nt withheld, positions 1332-1455]
C
[91 nt withheld, positions 1457-1547]
A
[49 nt withheld, positions 1549-1597]
CCTTTGACGTTGGAGTCCACGTTCTTT
[37 nt withheld, positions 1625-1661]
ACCCTATCTCGGTCTATTCTTTTGATTTATAAGGGATTTTGCCGATTTCGGCCTATTGGTTAAAAAATGA
GCTGATTTAACAAAAATTTAACGCGAATTAATTCTGTGGAATGTGTGTCAGTTAGGGTGTGGAAAGTCCC
CAGGCTCCCCAGCAGGCAGAAGTATGCAAAGCATGCATCTCAATTAGTCAGCAACCAGGTGTGGAAAGTC
CCCAGGCTCCCCAGCAGGCAGAAGTATGCAAAGCATGCATCTCAATTAGTCAGCAACCATAGTCCCGCCC
CTAACTCCGCCCATCCCGCCCCTAACTCCGCCCAGTTCCGCCCATTCTCCGCCCCATGGCTGACTAATTT
TTTTTATTTATGCAGAGGCCGAGGCCGCCTCTGCCTCTGAGCTATTCCAGAAGTAGTGAGGAGGCTTTTT
TGGAGGCCTAGGCTTTTGCAAAAAGCTCCCGGCCGGGAGCTTGTATATCCATTTTCGGATCTGATCAAGA
GACAGGATGAGGATCGTTTCGCATGATTGAACAAGATGGATTGCACGCAGGTTCTCCGGCCGCTTGGGTG
GAGAGGCTATTCGGCTATGACTGGGCACAACAGACAATCGGCTGCTCTGATGCCGCCGTGTTCCGGCTGT
CAGCGCAGGGGCGCCCGGTTCTTTTTGTCAAGACCGACCTGTCCGGTGCCCTGAATGAACTGCAGGACGA
GGCAGCGCGGCTATCGTGGCTGGCCACGACGGGCGTTCCTTGCGCAGCTGTGCTCGACGTTGTCACTGAA
GCGGGAAGGGACTGGCTGCTATTGGGCGAAGTGCCGGGGCAGGATCTCCTGTCATCTCACCTTGCTCCTG
CCGAGAAAGTATCCATCATGGCTGATGCAATGCGGCGGCTGCATACGCTTGATCCGGCTACCTGCCCATT
CGACCACCAAGCGAAACATCGCATCGAGCGAGCACGTACTCGGATGGAAGCCGGTCTTGTCGATCAGGAT
GATCTGGACGAAGAGCATCAGGGGCTCGCGCCAGCCGAACTGTTCGCCAGGCTCAAGGCGCGCATGCCCG
ACGGCGAGGATCTCGTCGTGACCCATGGCGATGCCTGCTTGCCGAATATCATGGTGGAAAATGGCCGCTT
TTCTGGATTCATCGACTGTGGCCGGCTGGGTGTGGCGGACCGCTATCAGGACATAGCGTTGGCTACCCGT
GATATTGCTGAAGAGCTTGGCGGCGAATGGGCTGACCGCTTCCTCGTGCTTTACGGTATCGCCGCTCCCG
ATTCGCAGCGCATCGCCTTCTATCGCCTTCTTGACGAGTTCTTCTGAGCGGGACTCTGGGGTTCGAAATG
ACCGACCAAGCGACGCCCAACCTGCCATCACGAGATTTCGATTCCACCGCCGCCTTCTATGAAAGGTTGG
GCTTCGGAATCGTTTTCCGGGACGCCGGCTGGATGATCCTCCAGCGCGGGGATCTCATGCTGGAGTTCTT
CGCCCACCCCAACTTGTTTATTGCAGCTTATAATGGTTACAAATAAAGCAATAGCATCACAAATTTCACA
AATAAAGCATTTTTTTCACTGCATTCTAGTTGTGGTTTGTCCAAACTCATCAATGTATCTTATCATGTCT
GTATACCGTCGACCTCTAGCTAGAGCTTGGCGTAATCATGGTCATAGCTGTTTCCTGTGTGAAATTGTTA
TCCGCTCACAATTCCACACAACATACGAGCCGGAAGCATAAAGTGTAAAGCCTGGGGTGCCTAATGAGTG
AGCTAACTCACATTAATTGCGTTGCGCTCACTGCCCGCTTTCCAGTCGGGAAACCTGTCGTGCCAGCTGC
ATTAATGAATCGGCCAACGCGCGGGGAGAGGCGGTTTGCGTATTGGGCGCTCTTCCGCTTCCTCGCTCAC
TGACTCGCTGCGCTCGGTCGTTCGGCTGCGGCGAGCGGTATCAGCTCACTCAAAGGCGGTAATACGGTTA
TCCACAGAATCAGGGGATAACGCAGGAAAGAACATGTGAGCAAAAGGCCAGCAAAAGGCCAGGAACCGTA
AAAAGGCCGCGTTGCTGGCGTTTTTCCATAGGCTCCGCCCCCCTGACGAGCATCACAAAAATCGACGCTC
AAGTCAGAGGTGGCGAAACCCGACAGGACTATAAAGATACCAGGCGTTTCCCCCTGGAAGCTCCCTCGTG
CGCTCTCCTGTTCCGACCCTGCCGCTTACCGGATACCTGTCCGCCTTTCTCCCTTCGGGAAGCGTGGCGC
TTTCTCATAGCTCACGCTGTAGGTATCTCAGTTCGGTGTAGGTCGTTCGCTCCAAGCTGGGCTGTGTGCA
CGAACCCCCCGTTCAGCCCGACCGCTGCGCCTTATCCGGTAACTATCGTCTTGAGTCCAACCCGGTAAGA
CACGACTTATCGCCACTGGCAGCAGCCACTGGTAACAGGATTAGCAGAGCGAGGTATGTAGGCGGTGCTA
CAGAGTTCTTGAAGTGGTGGCCTAACTACGGCTACACTAGAAGAACAGTATTTGGTATCTGCGCTCTGCT
GAAGCCAGTTACCTTCGGAAAAAGAGTTGGTAGCTCTTGATCCGGCAAACAAACCACCGCTGGTAGCGGT
TTTTTTGTTTGCAAGCAGCAGATTACGCGCAGAAAAAAAGGATCTCAAGAAGATCCTTTGATCTTTTCTA
CGGGGTCTGACGCTCAGTGGAACGAAAACTCACGTTAAGGGATTTTGGTCATGAGATTATCAAAAAGGAT
CTTCACCTAGATCCTTTTAAATTAAAAATGAAGTTTTAAATCAATCTAAAGTATATATGAGTAAACTTGG
TCTGACAGTTACCAATGCTTAATCAGTGAGGCACCTATCTCAGCGATCTGTCTATTTCGTTCATCCATAG
TTGCCTGACTCCCCGTCGTGTAGATAACTACGATACGGGAGGGCTTACCATCTGGCCCCAGTGCTGCAAT
GATACCGCGAGACCCACGCTCACCGGCTCCAGATTTATCAGCAATAAACCAGCCAGCCGGAAGGGCCGAG
CGCAGAAGTGGTCCTGCAACTTTATCCGCCTCCATCCAGTCTATTAATTGTTGCCGGGAAGCTAGAGTAA
GTAGTTCGCCAGTTAATAGTTTGCGCAACGTTGTTGCCATTGCTACAGGCATCGTGGTGTCACGCTCGTC
GTTTGGTATGGCTTCATTCAGCTCCGGTTCCCAACGATCAAGGCGAGTTACATGATCCCCCATGTTGTGC
AAAAAAGCGGTTAGCTCCTTCGGTCCTCCGATCGTTGTCAGAAGTAAGTTGGCCGCAGTGTTATCACTCA
TGGTTATGGCAGCACTGCATAATTCTCTTACTGTCATGCCATCCGTAAGATGCTTTTCTGTGACTGGTGA
GTACTCAACCAAGTCATTCTGAGAATAGTGTATGCGGCGACCGAGTTGCTCTTGCCCGGCGTCAATACGG
GATAATACCGCGCCACATAGCAGAACTTTAAAAGTGCTCATCATTGGAAAACGTTCTTCGGGGCGAAAAC
TCTCAAGGATCTTACCGCTGTTGAGATCCAGTTCGATGTAACCCACTCGTGCACCCAACTGATCTTCAGC
ATCTTTTACTTTCACCAGCGTTTCTGGGTGAGCAAAAACAGGAAGGCAAAATGCCGCAAAAAAGGGAATA
AGGGCGACACGGAAATGTTGAATACTCATACTCTTCCTTTTTCAATATTATTGAAGCATTTATCAGGGTT
ATTGTCTCATGAGCGGATACATATTTGAATGTATTTAGAAAAATAAACAAATAGGGGTTCCGCGCACATT
TCCCCGAAAAGTGCCACCTGACGTC
