>Addgene plasmid #13168 | pc3XB-ZF118 | addgene partial sequence | sequence record 19552 | CMV-F 5'-CGCAAATGGGCGGTAGGCGTG-3'
CAGAGCTCTCTGGCTACTAGAGAACCCACTGCTTACTGGCTTATCGAAATTAATACGACTCACTATAGGG
AGACCCAAGCTGGCTAGCGTTTAAACGGGCCCTCTAGACCCGGGGAGAAGCCTTACGTCTGCAGGGAGTG
TGGGCGAGGGTTCCGACAGCACAGTCACCTCGTCCGGCACAAGCGCACGCACACCGGTGGATCCTCTGCA
CAGTAGTAAGCTTAAGTTTAAACCGCTGATCAGCCTCGACTGTGCCTTCTAGTTGCCAGCCATCTGTTGT
TTGCCCCTCCCCCGTGCCTTCCTTGACCCTGGAAGGTGCCACTCCCACTGTCCTTTCCTAATAAAATGAG
GAAATTGCATCGCATTGTCTGAGTAGGTGTCATTCTATTCTGGGGGGGTGGGGTGGGGCAGGACAGCAAG
GGGGAGGATTGGGAAGACAATAGCAGGCATGCTGGGGATGCGGTGGGCTCTATGGCTTCTGAGGCGGAAA
GAACCAGCTGGGGCTCTAGGGGGTATCCCC
